>Addgene plasmid #141601 | TFORF0394 | addgene full sequence | sequence record 409101 | Addgene NGS Result
TTAATGTAGTCTTATGCAATACTCTTGTAGTCTTGCAACATGGTAACGATGAGTTAGCAACATGCCTTAC
AAGGAGAGAAAAAGCACCGTGCATGCCGATTGGTGGAAGTAAGGTGGTACGATCGTGCCTTATTAGGAAG
GCAACAGACGGGTCTGACATGGATTGGACGAACCACTGAATTGCCGCATTGCAGAGATATTGTATTTAAG
TGCCTAGCTCGATACATAAACGGGTCTCTCTGGTTAGACCAGATCTGAGCCTGGGAGCTCTCTGGCTAAC
TAGGGAACCCACTGCTTAAGCCTCAATAAAGCTTGCCTTGAGTGCTTCAAGTAGTGTGTGCCCGTCTGTT
GTGTGACTCTGGTAACTAGAGATCCCTCAGACCCTTTTAGTCAGTGTGGAAAATCTCTAGCAGTGGCGCC
CGAACAGGGACTTGAAAGCGAAAGGGAAACCAGAGGAGCTCTCTCGACGCAGGACTCGGCTTGCTGAAGC
GCGCACGGCAAGAGGCGAGGGGCGGCGACTGGTGAGTACGCCAAAAATTTTGACTAGCGGAGGCTAGAAG
GAGAGAGATGGGTGCGAGAGCGTCAGTATTAAGCGGGGGAGAATTAGATCGCGATGGGAAAAAATTCGGT
TAAGGCCAGGGGGAAAGAAAAAATATAAATTAAAACATATAGTATGGGCAAGCAGGGAGCTAGAACGATT
CGCAGTTAATCCTGGCCTGTTAGAAACATCAGAAGGCTGTAGACAAATACTGGGACAGCTACAACCATCC
CTTCAGACAGGATCAGAAGAACTTAGATCATTATATAATACAGTAGCAACCCTCTATTGTGTGCATCAAA
GGATAGAGATAAAAGACACCAAGGAAGCTTTAGACAAGATAGAGGAAGAGCAAAACAAAAGTAAGACCAC
CGCACAGCAAGCGGCCGCTGATCTTCAGACCTGGAGGAGGAGATATGAGGGACAATTGGAGAAGTGAATT
ATATAAATATAAAGTAGTAAAAATTGAACCATTAGGAGTAGCACCCACCAAGGCAAAGAGAAGAGTGGTG
CAGAGAGAAAAAAGAGCAGTGGGAATAGGAGCTTTGTTCCTTGGGTTCTTGGGAGCAGCAGGAAGCACTA
TGGGCGCAGCGTCAATGACGCTGACGGTACAGGCCAGACAATTATTGTCTGGTATAGTGCAGCAGCAGAA
CAATTTGCTGAGGGCTATTGAGGCGCAACAGCATCTGTTGCAACTCACAGTCTGGGGCATCAAGCAGCTC
CAGGCAAGAATCCTGGCTGTGGAAAGATACCTAAAGGATCAACAGCTCCTGGGGATTTGGGGTTGCTCTG
GAAAACTCATTTGCACCACTGCTGTGCCTTGGAATGCTAGTTGGAGTAATAAATCTCTGGAACAGATTTG
GAATCACACGACCTGGATGGAGTGGGACAGAGAAATTAACAATTACACAAGCTTAATACACTCCTTAATT
GAAGAATCGCAAAACCAGCAAGAAAAGAATGAACAAGAATTATTGGAATTAGATAAATGGGCAAGTTTGT
GGAATTGGTTTAACATAACAAATTGGCTGTGGTATATAAAATTATTCATAATGATAGTAGGAGGCTTGGT
AGGTTTAAGAATAGTTTTTGCTGTACTTTCTATAGTGAATAGAGTTAGGCAGGGATATTCACCATTATCG
TTTCAGACCCACCTCCCAACCCCGAGGGGACCCATGCATTGCATCTCAATTAGTCAGCAACCAGGTGTGG
AAAGTCCCCAGGCTCCCCAGCAGGCAGAAGTATGCAAAGCATGCGTCTCAATTAGTCAGCAACCATAGTC
CCGCCCCTAACTCCGCCCATCCCGCCCCTAACTCCGCCCAGTTCCGCCCATTCTCCGCCCCATGGCTGAC
TAATTTTTTTTATTTATGCAGAGGCCGAGGCCGCCTCGGCCTCTGAGCTATTCCAGAAGTAGTGAGGAGG
CTTTTTTGGAGGCCTAGGCTTTTGCAAAAAGCTTTCTAGAGGTACCACCGGAGCTTACCATGACCGAGTA
CAAGCCCACGGTGCGCCTCGCCACCCGCGACGACGTCCCCAGGGCCGTACGCACCCTCGCCGCCGCGTTC
GCCGACTACCCCGCCACGCGCCACACCGTCGATCCGGACCGCCACATCGAGCGGGTCACCGAGCTGCAAG
AACTCTTCCTCACGCGCGTCGGGCTCGACATCGGCAAGGTGTGGGTCGCGGACGACGGCGCCGCCGTGGC
GGTCTGGACCACGCCGGAGAGCGTCGAAGCGGGGGCGGTGTTCGCCGAGATCGGCCCGCGCATGGCCGAG
TTGAGCGGTTCCCGGCTGGCCGCGCAGCAACAGATGGAAGGCCTCCTGGCGCCGCACCGGCCCAAGGAGC
CCGCGTGGTTCCTGGCCACCGTCGGCGTCTCGCCCGACCACCAGGGCAAGGGTCTGGGCAGCGCCGTCGT
GCTCCCCGGAGTGGAGGCGGCCGAGCGCGCCGGGGTGCCCGCCTTCCTGGAGACCTCCGCGCCCCGCAAC
CTCCCCTTCTACGAGCGGCTCGGCTTCACCGTCACCGCCGACGTCGAGGTGCCCGAAGGACCGCGCACCT
GGTGCATGACCCGCAAGCCCGGTGCCAGTTAACGAATTCTAGATCTTGAGACAAATGGCAGTATTCATCC
ACAATTTTAAAAGAAAAGGGGGGATTGGGGGGTACAGTGCAGGGGAAAGAATAGTAGACATAATAGCAAC
AGACATACAAACTAAAGAATTACAAAAACAAATTACAAAAATTCAAAATTTTCGGGTTTATTACAGGGAC
AGCAGAGATCCACTTTGGCGCCGGCTCGAGGCCTGCAGGTGCAAAGATGGATAAAGTTTTAAACAGAGAG
GAATCTTTGCAGCTAATGGACCTTCTAGGTCTTGAAAGGAGTGGGAATTGGCTCCGGTGCCCGTCAGTGG
GCAGAGCGCACATCGCCCACAGTCCCCGAGAAGTTGGGGGGAGGGGTCGGCAATTGAACCGGTGCCTAGA
GAAGGTGGCGCGGGGTAAACTGGGAAAGTGATGTCGTGTACTGGCTCCGCCTTTTTCCCGAGGGTGGGGG
AGAACCGTATATAAGTGCAGTAGTCGCCGTGAACGTTCTTTTTCGCAACGGGTTTGCCGCCAGAACACAG
GTAAGTGCCGTGTGTGGTTCCCGCGGGCCTGGCCTCTTTACGGGTTATGGCCCTTGCGTGCCTTGAATTA
CTTCCACCTGGCTGCAGTACGTGATTCTTGATCCCGAGCTTCGGGTTGGAAGTGGGTGGGAGAGTTCGAG
GCCTTGCGCTTAAGGAGCCCCTTCGCCTCGTGCTTGAGTTGAGGCCTGGCCTGGGCGCTGGGGCCGCCGC
GTGCGAATCTGGTGGCACCTTCGCGCCTGTCTCGCTGCTTTCGATAAGTCTCTAGCCATTTAAAATTTTT
GATGACCTGCTGCGACGCTTTTTTTCTGGCAAGATAGTCTTGTAAATGCGGGCCAAGATCTGCACACTGG
TATTTCGGTTTTTGGGGCCGCGGGCGGCGACGGGGCCCGTGCGTCCCAGCGCACATGTTCGGCGAGGCGG
GGCCTGCGAGCGCGGCCACCGAGAATCGGACGGGGGTAGTCTCAAGCTGGCCGGCCTGCTCTGGTGCCTG
GCCTCGCGCCGCCGTGTATCGCCCCGCCCTGGGCGGCAAGGCTGGCCCGGTCGGCACCAGTTGCGTGAGC
GGAAAGATGGCCGCTTCCCGGCCCTGCTGCAGGGAGCTCAAAATGGAGGACGCGGCGCTCGGGAGAGCGG
GCGGGTGAGTCACCCACACAAAGGAAAAGGGCCTTTCCGTCCTCAGCCGTCGCTTCATGTGACTCCACGG
AGTACCGGGCGCCGTCCAGGCACCTCGATTAGTTCTCGAGCTTTTGGAGTACGTCGTCTTTAGGTTGGGG
GGAGGGGTTTTATGCGATGGAGTTTCCCCACACTGAGTGGGTGGAGACTGAAGTTAGGCCAGCTTGGCAC
TTGATGTAATTCTCCTTGGAATTTGCCCTTTTTGAGTTTGGATCTTGGTTCATTCTCAAGCCTCAGACAG
TGGTTCAAAGTTTTTTTCTTCCATTTCAGGTGTCGTGAGGCTAGCACCGCCACCATGGGATTCCTGGGGT
GCTGGTGTGTGTCCTTTCAGGAGGTGGTAACATTTGGCGATGTGGCTGTGCACTTCTCTCGGGAGGAGTG
GCAGTGTCTGGACCCTGGCCAGAGGGCCCTCTACAGGGAAGTGATGCTGGAGAACCACAGCAGTGTGGCT
GGACTAGCAGGATTCCTGGTTTTCAAGCCTGAGCTGATCTCTCGGCTGGAGCAGGGAGAAGAGCCATGGG
TCCTCGACCTGCAGGGAGCAGAGGGGACAGAGGCACCAAGGACCTCCAAGACAGGCTTTCTGGGCCGCCC
AACCATGGGACAAGAGCCAAGGCACCCACATGCACCGCCTGCAACTCCTGTTCCTGGCCTTCCAAAACAC
TGCTCACAAAGACTGACCCTGCCTCCTCCTGGGCTCTCGTCATCTCCTCTTGGCCACTTCCTGGTTCATG
ATCAGGACAGAAGGAGGGGAACGTCAGCCATATGGATGGTCTAGTAATGAACTAGTCCGTAACTTGAAAG
TATTTCGATTTCTTGGCTTTATATATCTTGTGGAAAGGACGACAGAAGGCTATAGTGTACTCAAGAACGC
GTTAAGTCGACAATCAACCTCTGGATTACAAAATTTGTGAAAGATTGACTGGTATTCTTAACTATGTTGC
TCCTTTTACGCTATGTGGATACGCTGCTTTAATGCCTTTGTATCATGCTATTGCTTCCCGTATGGCTTTC
ATTTTCTCCTCCTTGTATAAATCCTGGTTGCTGTCTCTTTATGAGGAGTTGTGGCCCGTTGTCAGGCAAC
GTGGCGTGGTGTGCACTGTGTTTGCTGACGCAACCCCCACTGGTTGGGGCATTGCCACCACCTGTCAGCT
CCTTTCCGGGACTTTCGCTTTCCCCCTCCCTATTGCCACGGCGGAACTCATCGCCGCCTGCCTTGCCCGC
TGCTGGACAGGGGCTCGGCTGTTGGGCACTGACAATTCCGTGGTGTTGTCGGGGAAATCATCGTCCTTTC
CTTGGCTGCTCGCCTGTGTTGCCACCTGGATTCTGCGCGGGACGTCCTTCTGCTACGTCCCTTCGGCCCT
CAATCCAGCGGACCTTCCTTCCCGCGGCCTGCTGCCGGCTCTGCGGCCTCTTCCGCGTCTTCGCCTTCGC
CCTCAGACGAGTCGGATCTCCCTTTGGGCCGCCTCCCCGCGTCGACTTTAAGACCAATGACTTACAAGGC
AGCTGTAGATCTTAGCCACTTTTTAAAAGAAAAGGGGGGACTGGAAGGGCTAATTCACTCCCAACGAAGA
CAAGATCTGCTTTTTGCTTGTACTGGGTCTCTCTGGTTAGACCAGATCTGAGCCTGGGAGCTCTCTGGCT
AACTAGGGAACCCACTGCTTAAGCCTCAATAAAGCTTGCCTTGAGTGCTTCAAGTAGTGTGTGCCCGTCT
GTTGTGTGACTCTGGTAACTAGAGATCCCTCAGACCCTTTTAGTCAGTGTGGAAAATCTCTAGCAGTACG
TATAGTAGTTCATGTCATCTTATTATTCAGTATTTATAACTTGCAAAGAAATGAATATCAGAGAGTGAGA
GGAACTTGTTTATTGCAGCTTATAATGGTTACAAATAAAGCAATAGCATCACAAATTTCACAAATAAAGC
ATTTTTTTCACTGCATTCTAGTTGTGGTTTGTCCAAACTCATCAATGTATCTTATCATGTCTGGCTCTAG
CTATCCCGCCCCTAACTCCGCCCATCCCGCCCCTAACTCCGCCCAGTTCCGCCCATTCTCCGCCCCATGG
CTGACTAATTTTTTTTATTTATGCAGAGGCCGAGGCCGCCTCGGCCTCTGAGCTATTCCAGAAGTAGTGA
GGAGGCTTTTTTGGAGGCCTAGGGACGTACCCAATTCGCCCTATAGTGAGTCGTATTACGCGCGCTCACT
GGCCGTCGTTTTACAACGTCGTGACTGGGAAAACCCTGGCGTTACCCAACTTAATCGCCTTGCAGCACAT
CCCCCTTTCGCCAGCTGGCGTAATAGCGAAGAGGCCCGCACCGATCGCCCTTCCCAACAGTTGCGCAGCC
TGAATGGCGAATGGG
[124 nt withheld, positions 6176-6299]
C
[91 nt withheld, positions 6301-6391]
A
[49 nt withheld, positions 6393-6441]
CCTTTGACGTTGGAGTCCACGTTCTTT
[37 nt withheld, positions 6469-6505]
ACCCTATCTCGGTCTATTCTTTTGATTTATAAGGGATTTTGCCGATTTCGGCCTATTGGTTAAAAAATGA
GCTGATTTAACAAAAATTTAACGCGAATTTTAACAAAATATTAACGCTTACAATTTAGGTGGCACTTTTC
GGGGAAATGTGCGCGGAACCCCTATTTGTTTATTTTTCTAAATACATTCAAATATGTATCCGCTCATGAG
ACAATAACCCTGATAAATGCTTCAATAATATTGAAAAAGGAAGAGTATGAGTATTCAACATTTCCGTGTC
GCCCTTATTCCCTTTTTTGCGGCATTTTGCCTTCCTGTTTTTGCTCACCCAGAAACGCTGGTGAAAGTAA
AAGATGCTGAAGATCAGTTGGGTGCACGAGTGGGTTACATCGAACTGGATCTCAACAGCGGTAAGATCCT
TGAGAGTTTTCGCCCCGAAGAACGTTTTCCAATGATGAGCACTTTTAAAGTTCTGCTATGTGGCGCGGTA
TTATCCCGTATTGACGCCGGGCAAGAGCAACTCGGTCGCCGCATACACTATTCTCAGAATGACTTGGTTG
AGTACTCACCAGTCACAGAAAAGCATCTTACGGATGGCATGACAGTAAGAGAATTATGCAGTGCTGCCAT
AACCATGAGTGATAACACTGCGGCCAACTTACTTCTGACAACGATCGGAGGACCGAAGGAGCTAACCGCT
TTTTTGCACAACATGGGGGATCATGTAACTCGCCTTGATCGTTGGGAACCGGAGCTGAATGAAGCCATAC
CAAACGACGAGCGTGACACCACGATGCCTGTAGCAATGGCAACAACGTTGCGCAAACTATTAACTGGCGA
ACTACTTACTCTAGCTTCCCGGCAACAATTAATAGACTGGATGGAGGCGGATAAAGTTGCAGGACCACTT
CTGCGCTCGGCCCTTCCGGCTGGCTGGTTTATTGCTGATAAATCTGGAGCCGGTGAGCGTGGGTCTCGCG
GTATCATTGCAGCACTGGGGCCAGATGGTAAGCCCTCCCGTATCGTAGTTATCTACACGACGGGGAGTCA
GGCAACTATGGATGAACGAAATAGACAGATCGCTGAGATAGGTGCCTCACTGATTAAGCATTGGTAACTG
TCAGACCAAGTTTACTCATATATACTTTAGATTGATTTAAAACTTCATTTTTAATTTAAAAGGATCTAGG
TGAAGATCCTTTTTGATAATCTCATGACCAAAATCCCTTAACGTGAGTTTTCGTTCCACTGAGCGTCAGA
CCCCGTAGAAAAGATCAAAGGATCTTCTTGAGATCCTTTTTTTCTGCGCGTAATCTGCTGCTTGCAAACA
AAAAAACCACCGCTACCAGCGGTGGTTTGTTTGCCGGATCAAGAGCTACCAACTCTTTTTCCGAAGGTAA
CTGGCTTCAGCAGAGCGCAGATACCAAATACTGTTCTTCTAGTGTAGCCGTAGTTAGGCCACCACTTCAA
GAACTCTGTAGCACCGCCTACATACCTCGCTCTGCTAATCCTGTTACCAGTGGCTGCTGCCAGTGGCGAT
AAGTCGTGTCTTACCGGGTTGGACTCAAGACGATAGTTACCGGATAAGGCGCAGCGGTCGGGCTGAACGG
GGGGTTCGTGCACACAGCCCAGCTTGGAGCGAACGACCTACACCGAACTGAGATACCTACAGCGTGAGCT
ATGAGAAAGCGCCACGCTTCCCGAAGGGAGAAAGGCGGACAGGTATCCGGTAAGCGGCAGGGTCGGAACA
GGAGAGCGCACGAGGGAGCTTCCAGGGGGAAACGCCTGGTATCTTTATAGTCCTGTCGGGTTTCGCCACC
TCTGACTTGAGCGTCGATTTTTGTGATGCTCGTCAGGGGGGCGGAGCCTATGGAAAAACGCCAGCAACGC
GGCCTTTTTACGGTTCCTGGCCTTTTGCTGGCCTTTTGCTCACATGTTCTTTCCTGCGTTATCCCCTGAT
TCTGTGGATAACCGTATTACCGCCTTTGAGTGAGCTGATACCGCTCGCCGCAGCCGAACGACCGAGCGCA
GCGAGTCAGTGAGCGAGGAAGCGGAAGAGCGCCCAATACGCAAACCGCCTCTCCCCGCGCGTTGGCCGAT
TCATTAATGCAGCTGGCACGACAGGTTTCCCGACTGGAAAGCGGGCAGTGAGCGCAACGCAATTAATGTG
AGTTAGCTCACTCATTAGGCACCCCAGGCTTTACACTTTATGCTTCCGGCTCGTATGTTGTGTGGAATTG
TGAGCGGATAACAATTTCACACAGGAAACAGCTATGACCATGATTACGCCAAGCGCGCAATTAACCCTCA
CTAAAGGGAACAAAAGCTGGAGCTGCAAGC
Features (pLannotate 1.2.2; 31 found; start..end, strand, type, name):
      5..231     +  promoter       RSV promoter: Rous sarcoma virus enhancer/promoter
    232..412     +  LTR            5' LTR (truncated): truncated 5' long terminal repeat (LTR) from HIV-1
    459..584     +  misc_feature   HIV-1 Ψ: packaging signal of human immunodeficiency virus type 1
    568..931     +  CDS            HIV-1 gag (fragment): gag protein from human immunodeficiency virus 1; gag
   1077..1310    +  misc_feature   RRE: The Rev response element (RRE) of HIV-1 allows for Rev-dependent mRNA export from the nucleus to the cytoplasm.
   1687..1713    +  CDS            Rev (fragment): human immunodeficiency virus 1 (HIV-1) Rev protein; rev; enhances nuclear export of unspliced and incompletely spliced viral mRNAs
   1720..1743    +  promoter       SV40 promoter (fragment): SV40 early promoter
   1744..1815    +  promoter       SV40 promoter (fragment): SV40 enhancer and early promoter
   1839..1974    +  rep_origin     SV40 ori: SV40 origin of replication
   2020..2616    +  CDS            PuroR (fragment): puromycin N-acetyltransferase; pac from Streptomyces; confers resistance to puromycin
   2665..2782    +  misc_feature   cPPT/CTS: central polypurine tract and central termination sequence of HIV-1
   2847..2913    +  CDS            small t antigen (fragment): SV40 (simian virus 40) small t antigen
   2920..4098    +  promoter       EF-1α promoter: strong constitutive promoter for human elongation factor EF-1α
   4160..4339    +  CDS            ZNF720 (fragment): ZN720_HUMAN - Experimental evidence at protein level: Swiss-Prot protein existence level 1. From Homo sapiens (Human).
   4607..4660    +  promoter       U6 promoter (fragment): RNA polymerase III promoter for human U6 snRNA
   4702..5290    +  misc_feature   WPRE: woodchuck hepatitis virus posttranscriptional regulatory element
   5341..5360    +  misc_feature   cPPT/CTS (fragment): central polypurine tract and central termination sequence of HIV-1
   5362..5595    +  LTR            3' LTR (ΔU3): self-inactivating 3' long terminal repeat (LTR) from HIV-1
   5673..5794    +  polyA_signal   SV40 poly(A) signal: SV40 polyadenylation signal
   5834..5969    +  rep_origin     SV40 ori: SV40 origin of replication
   5990..6008    -  promoter       T7 promoter: promoter for bacteriophage T7 RNA polymerase
   6016..6171    +  CDS            lacZα (fragment): LacZα fragment of β-galactosidase; lacZ fragment
   6176..6604    +  rep_origin     f1 ori (sequence partly withheld): f1 bacteriophage origin of replication; arrow indicates direction of (+) strand synthesis
   6657..6761    +  promoter       AmpR promoter: bla
   6762..7622    +  CDS            AmpR: β-lactamase; bla; confers resistance to ampicillin, carbenicillin, and related antibiotics
   7793..8381    +  rep_origin     ori: high-copy-number ColE1/pMB1/pBR322/pUC origin of replication
   8564..8656    +  CDS            lacI (fragment): lac repressor; lacI; The lac repressor binds to the lac operator to inhibit transcription in E. coli. This inhibition can be relieved by adding lactose or isopropyl-β-D-thiogalactopyranoside (IPTG).
   8669..8690    +  protein_bind   CAP binding site: CAP binding activates transcription in the presence of cAMP. E. coli catabolite activator protein
   8705..8735    +  promoter       lac promoter: promoter for the E. coli lac operon
   8743..8759    +  protein_bind   lac operator: The lac repressor binds to the lac operator to inhibit transcription in E. coli. This inhibition can be relieved by adding lactose or isopropyl-β-D-thiogalactopyranoside (IPTG). lac repressor encoded by lacI
   8804..8822    +  promoter       T3 promoter: promoter for bacteriophage T3 RNA polymerase
