[The description below was written by a language model from this plasmid's Addgene catalogue record and pLannotate feature annotations shown in this document.]
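Description:
TFORF0394 is a third-generation-style, self-inactivating lentiviral expression plasmid built on the pLX_TRC317 backbone and carrying the human zinc finger transcription factor ZNF7 as an overexpression ORF. In bacteria it is maintained through a high-copy ColE1/pUC-type origin and selected with ampicillin via the bla gene. An f1 origin and remnants of a lac/lacZα cloning region flanked by T7 and T3 promoters are also present in the backbone. The depositor notes that the plasmid can recombine, which is common for LTR-containing vectors.

The viral portion begins with an RSV promoter fused to a truncated HIV-1 5' LTR, which drives production of the genomic RNA in packaging cells. This is followed by the Ψ packaging signal with a short gag fragment and by the RRE for Rev-dependent nuclear export. It ends in a ΔU3 3' LTR that inactivates LTR promoter activity after integration, with an SV40 poly(A) signal downstream. Within the provirus, an SV40 early promoter drives puromycin N-acetyltransferase for selection of transduced mammalian cells. A cPPT/CTS element precedes the EF-1α promoter, which drives the roughly 580 bp synthesized ZNF7 ORF, and a WPRE downstream enhances transcript expression. The automated annotation does not label ZNF7. It marks only a fragment resembling ZNF720 in the insert position, most likely reflecting a domain shared among zinc finger proteins. The unique 24-bp barcode described in the record is likewise not annotated.

The construct belongs to a barcoded transcription factor ORF collection. The barcode lets each factor be identified in pooled overexpression screens, such as those probing directed differentiation.
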