Addgene plasmid #141601: TFORF0394
Purpose: Lentiviral vector for overexpressing the ZNF7 transcription factor ORF with a unique 24-bp barcode. Barcodes facilitate identification of transcription factors in pooled screens.
Depositing lab: Feng Zhang. Depositing organization: Broad Institute. Publication: A transcription factor atlas of directed differentiation. Joung J, Ma S, Tay T, Geiger-Schuller KR, Kirchgatterer PC, Verdine VK, Guo B, Arias-Garcia MA, Allen WE, Singh A, Kuksenko O, Abudayyeh OO, Gootenberg JS, Fu Z, Macrae RK, Buenrostro JD, Regev A, Zhang F. Cell. 2023 Jan 5;186(1):209-229.e26. doi: 10.1016/j.cell.2022.11.026. PubMed 36608654.
Backbone
  Vector backbone: pLX_TRC317
  Backbone manufacturer: Broad Institute Genetic Perturbation Platform
  Backbone size w/o insert (bp): 8264
  Vector type: Mammalian Expression, Lentiviral
  Selectable markers: Puromycin
Growth in bacteria
  Bacterial resistance: Ampicillin, 100 μg/mL
  Growth temperature: 37°C
  Growth strain: NEB Stable
  Copy number: High Copy
Gene/Insert
  Gene/Insert name: ZNF7
  Species: H. sapiens (human)
  Insert size (bp): 581
  Entrez Gene: ZNF7 (a.k.a. HF.16, KOX4, zf30)
  Promoter: EF1a
  Cloning method: Unknown
  Sequencing primers: 5′ GGGTGGAGACTGAAGTTAGGCCAG; 3′ CACATAGCGTAAAAGGAGCAACATAG
Terms and licenses: Academic/Nonprofit Terms; Industry Terms: Not Available to Industry
Depositor comments: XM_017013817,ENST00000325217 . The transcription factor ORF portion of this plasmid was synthesized by Genewiz. Please test multiple small colonies in case of plasmid recombination. To make this collection available in a timely manner, a portion of this collection was not fully sequenced by Addgene. If an Addgene verified full plasmid sequence is not available, please contact us prior to placing an order to request the full sequence.
How to cite: TFORF0394 was a gift from Feng Zhang (Addgene plasmid # 141601 ; http://n2t.net/addgene:141601 ; RRID:Addgene_141601)
