>Addgene plasmid #141601 | TFORF0394 | depositor partial sequence | sequence record 276940 | Insert
ACCGCCACCATGGGATTCCTGGGGTGCTGGTGTGTGTCCTTTCAGGAGGTGGTAACATTTGGCGATGTGG
CTGTGCACTTCTCTCGGGAGGAGTGGCAGTGTCTGGACCCTGGCCAGAGGGCCCTCTACAGGGAAGTGAT
GCTGGAGAACCACAGCAGTGTGGCTGGACTAGCAGGATTCCTGGTTTTCAAGCCTGAGCTGATCTCTCGG
CTGGAGCAGGGAGAAGAGCCATGGGTCCTCGACCTGCAGGGAGCAGAGGGGACAGAGGCACCAAGGACCT
CCAAGACAGGCTTTCTGGGCCGCCCAACCATGGGACAAGAGCCAAGGCACCCACATGCACCGCCTGCAAC
TCCTGTTCCTGGCCTTCCAAAACACTGCTCACAAAGACTGACCCTGCCTCCTCCTGGGCTCTCGTCATCT
CCTCTTGGCCACTTCCTGGTTCATGATCAGGACAGAAGGAGGGGAACGTCAGCCATATGGATGGTCTAGT
AATGAACTAGTCCGTAACTTGAAAGTATTTCGATTTCTTGGCTTTATATATCTTGTGGAAAGGACGACAG
AAGGCTATAGTGTACTCAAGA
