>Addgene plasmid #141601 | TFORF0394 | depositor partial sequence | sequence record 276941 | Barcode
CAGAAGGCTATAGTGTACTCAAGA
